Addgene plasmid #36340: pSMP-Dot1L_2
Depositing lab: George Daley. Depositing organization: Boston Children's Hospital. Publication: Chromatin-modifying enzymes as modulators of reprogramming. Onder TT, Kara N, Cherry A, Sinha AU, Zhu N, Bernt KM, Cahan P, Marcarci BO, Unternaehrer J, Gupta PB, Lander ES, Armstrong SA, Daley GQ. Nature. 2012 Mar 4;483(7391):598-602. doi: 10.1038/nature10953. PubMed 22388813.
Backbone
  Vector backbone: pSMP
  Backbone manufacturer: Steve Elledge
  Backbone size w/o insert (bp): 6699
  Vector type: Mammalian Expression, Retroviral, RNAi
  Selectable markers: Puromycin
Growth in bacteria
  Bacterial resistance: Ampicillin, 100 μg/mL
  Growth temperature: 30°C
  Growth strain: Stbl3
  Copy number: High Copy
Gene/Insert
  Gene/Insert name: Dot1L
  gRNA/shRNA sequence: GACGGGAGCTCCACTGTGA
  Species: H. sapiens (human)
  Entrez Gene: DOT1L (a.k.a. DOT1, KMT4)
  Cloning method: Restriction Enzyme; 5′ cloning site XhoI (not destroyed); 3′ cloning site EcoRI (not destroyed)
  Sequencing primers: 5′ pSMP-F
Terms and licenses: Academic/Nonprofit Terms; Industry Terms: Not Available to Industry
How to cite: pSMP-Dot1L_2 was a gift from George Daley (Addgene plasmid # 36340 ; http://n2t.net/addgene:36340 ; RRID:Addgene_36340)
