[The description below was written by a language model from this plasmid's Addgene catalogue record.]
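Description:
pSMP-Dot1L_2 is a retroviral RNAi vector built on the pSMP backbone (about 6.7 kb without insert) that delivers a short hairpin RNA directed against human DOT1L, also known as DOT1 or KMT4, a histone methyltransferase. The hairpin cassette was placed in the backbone by restriction cloning between XhoI and EcoRI sites, both of which remain intact, so the insert can be excised or exchanged. The "_2" in the name suggests it is one of several independent hairpins against the same gene, although the record does not describe the others. In bacteria the plasmid is a high-copy construct selected with ampicillin; it is maintained in a recombination-deficient strain, as is usual for plasmids carrying retroviral repeat sequences.

As a retroviral vector, the plasmid is meant to be packaged into viral particles that integrate the shRNA cassette into the genome of target mammalian cells, giving stable rather than transient knockdown. Transduced cells can be enriched with puromycin, the listed mammalian selectable marker. No feature table is provided, so the promoter driving the hairpin, the structure of the hairpin context, the promoter for the puromycin marker and the exact arrangement of the long terminal repeats and packaging signal are not stated in the record.

The associated publication concerns chromatin-modifying enzymes as modulators of reprogramming, which indicates that the construct was used for loss-of-function analysis of DOT1L in that setting. More generally, it is suited to stable depletion of DOT1L in human cells that can be infected with retrovirus.
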