>Addgene plasmid #36340 | pSMP-Dot1L_2 | depositor partial sequence | sequence record 45497 | hairpin
TGCTGTTGACAGTGAGCGAGGACGGGAGCTCCACTGTGAATAGTGAAGCCACAGATGTATTCACAGTGGA
GCTCCCGTCCGTGCCTACTGCCTCGGA
