>Addgene plasmid #36340 | pSMP-Dot1L_2 | addgene partial sequence | sequence record 46562 | pSMP-F (5' TACATCGTGACCTGGGAAG 3')
CAGCCCTTTGTACACCCTAAGCCTCCGCCTCCTCTTCCTCCATCCGCCCCGTCTCTCCCCCTTGAACCTC
CTCGTTCGACCCCGCCTCGATCCTCCCTTTATCCAGCCCTCACTCCTTCTCTAGGCGCCGGAATTAGATC
TCTCGACTAGGGATAACAGGGTAATTGTTTGAATGAGGCTTCAGTACTTTACAGAATCGTTGCCTGCACA
TCTTGGAAACACTTGCTGGGATTACTTCTTCAGGTTAACCCAACAGAAGGCTCGAGAAGGTATATTGCTG
TTGACAGTGAGCGAGGACGGGAGCTCCACTGTGAATAGTGAAGCCACAGATGTATTCACAGTGGAGCTCC
CGTCCGTGCCTACTGCCTCGGAATTCAAGGGGCTACTTTAGGAGCAATTATCTTGTTTACTAAAACTGAA
TACCTTGCTATCTCTTTGATACATTTTTACAAAGCTGAATTAAAATGGTATAAATTAAATCACTTTTTTC
AATTGGAAGACTAATGCGTTTAAACACGCGGCGACGCGTTCTACCGGGTAGGGGAGGCGCTTTTCCCAAG
GCAGTCTGGAGCATGCGCTTTAGCAGCCCCGCTGGGCACTTGGCGCTACACAAGTGGCCTCTGGCCTCGC
ACACATTCCACATCCACCGGTAGGCGCCAACCGGCTCCGTTCTTTGGTGGCCCCTTCGCGCCACCTTCTA
CTCCTCCCCTAGTCAGGAAGTTCCCCCCCGCCCCGCAGCTCGCGTCGTGCAGGACGTGACAAATGGAAGT
AGCACGTCTCACTAGTCTCGTGCAGATGGACAGCACCGCTGAGCAATG
